Addgene plasmid #192421: LLP762_L2pV1_OR-OCS_TCTP-Flp_s35S-Cre
Purpose: To act as the 2-input state of the OR gate.
Depositing lab: Ryan Lister. Depositing organization: University of Western Australia. Publication: Synthetic memory circuits for stable cell reprogramming in plants. Lloyd JPB, Ly F, Gong P, Pflueger J, Swain T, Pflueger C, Fourie E, Khan MA, Kidd BN, Lister R. Nat Biotechnol. 2022 Jul 4. pii: 10.1038/s41587-022-01383-2. doi: 10.1038/s41587-022-01383-2. PubMed 35788565.
Backbone
  Vector backbone: pAGM4673
  Backbone manufacturer: Sylvestre Marillonnet
  Vector type: Plant Expression, Synthetic Biology
Growth in bacteria
  Bacterial resistance: Kanamycin, 50 μg/mL
  Growth temperature: 30°C
  Growth strain: DH5alpha
  Copy number: Unknown
Gene/Insert
  Gene/Insert name: Act2::FRT-loxP-OCS-FRT-loxP::Rluc
  Species: Renilla reniformis
  Tag / fusion protein: PEST (C terminal on insert)
  Cloning method: Restriction Enzyme; 5′ cloning site unknown (unknown if destroyed)
Terms and licenses: Academic/Nonprofit Terms; Industry Terms: Not Available to Industry
Depositor comments: Other genes: TCTP1::Fluc, TCTP1::FlpO, 35S::iCre
How to cite: LLP762_L2pV1_OR-OCS_TCTP-Flp_s35S-Cre was a gift from Ryan Lister (Addgene plasmid # 192421 ; http://n2t.net/addgene:192421 ; RRID:Addgene_192421)
