[The description below was written by a language model from this plasmid's Addgene catalogue record and pLannotate feature annotations shown in this document.]
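Description:
LLP762_L2pV1_OR-OCS_TCTP-Flp_s35S-Cre is a multigene plant expression construct of about 14 kb, built in the pAGM4673 binary backbone. It was deposited as the state of a recombinase-based OR logic gate in which both inputs are present. The backbone carries nopaline-type left and right T-DNA border repeats, consistent with Agrobacterium-mediated delivery into plant cells. It also carries the broad-host-range incP oriV with its trfA replication protein, a ColE1/pUC-type origin for E. coli, and a kanamycin resistance gene for bacterial selection. No plant selectable marker appears in the annotation.

The output module is recorded as Act2::FRT-loxP-OCS-FRT-loxP::Rluc. An octopine synthase terminator flanked on each side by a minimal FRT and a loxP site sits within a split TMV Ω leader, between the promoter and a Renilla luciferase gene. This gene contains an IV2 (potato ST-LS1) intron and ends in a CaMV poly(A) signal. The terminator blocks read-through into the reporter until it is excised. Because both site types flank it, either Flp or Cre is sufficient to remove it, which gives the OR behaviour. The luciferase carries a C-terminal PEST tag according to the record, and the annotation detects a short DREB2A-derived fragment at that position. A tag of this kind presumably destabilises the reporter so that signal follows current expression.

The depositor lists three further units. TCTP1::Fluc is a firefly luciferase with a gene 7 terminator, plausibly a normalisation reporter. TCTP1::FlpO is an intron-interrupted FLPo with an Ω leader and CaMV poly(A). 35S::iCre has an annotated 35S promoter, Ω leader and IV2 intron, but its coding sequence was not itself called by the annotation tool. The Act2 and TCTP1 promoters are likewise unannotated. With both recombinases expressed, the construct represents the fully induced gate in work on synthetic memory circuits in plants.
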