Features (pLannotate 1.2.2; 29 found; start..end, strand, type, name):
    824..844     +  misc_feature   TMV Ω (fragment): translational enhancer from the tobacco mosaic virus 5'-leader sequence (Gallie et al., 1988)
    845..878     +  protein_bind   FRT (minimal): supports FLP-mediated excision but not integration (Turan and Bode, 2011) FLP recombinase from the Saccharomyces cerevisiae 2μ plasmid
    879..912     +  protein_bind   loxP: Cre-mediated recombination occurs in the 8-bp core sequence (GCATACAT). Cre recombinase
    913..1620    +  terminator     OCS terminator: octopine synthase terminator
   1621..1654    +  protein_bind   FRT (minimal): supports FLP-mediated excision but not integration (Turan and Bode, 2011) FLP recombinase from the Saccharomyces cerevisiae 2μ plasmid
   1655..1688    +  protein_bind   loxP: Cre-mediated recombination occurs in the 8-bp core sequence (GCATACAT). Cre recombinase
   1689..1723    +  misc_feature   TMV Ω (fragment): translational enhancer from the tobacco mosaic virus 5'-leader sequence (Gallie et al., 1988)
   1755..1943    +  intron         IV2 intron: modified second intron of the potato ST-LS1 gene (Vancanneyt et al., 1990)
   1941..2846    +  CDS            LUCI_RENRE: Experimental evidence at protein level: Swiss-Prot protein existence level 1. Upon binding the substrate, the enzyme catalyzes an oxygenation, producing a very short-lived hydroperoxide that cyclizes into a dioxetanone structure, which collapses, releasing a CO(2) molecule. The spontaneous breakdown of the dioxetanone releases the energy (about 50 kcal/mole) that is necessary to generate the excited state of the coelenteramide product, which is the singlet form of the monoanion. In vivo the product undergoes the process of nonradiative energy transfer to an accessory protein, a green fluoresce
   2853..2927    +  CDS            DREB2A (fragment): DRE2A_ARATH - Also known as ERF045. Experimental evidence at protein level: Swiss-Prot protein existence level 1. Transcriptional activator that binds specifically to the DNA sequence 5'-[AG]CCGAC-3'. Binding to the C-repeat/DRE element mediates high salinity- and dehydration-inducible transcription. From Arabidopsis thaliana (Mouse-ear cress).
   2971..3145    +  polyA_signal   CaMV poly(A) signal: cauliflower mosaic virus polyadenylation signal
   3533..5182    +  CDS            LUCI_PHOPY: Experimental evidence at protein level: Swiss-Prot protein existence level 1. Produces green light with a wavelength of 562 nm. From Photinus pyralis (Common eastern firefly) (Lampyris pyralis).
   5205..5405    +  terminator     gene 7 terminator: transcription terminator for octopine-type Ti plasmid gene 7
   5748..5803    +  misc_feature   TMV Ω: translational enhancer from the tobacco mosaic virus 5'-leader sequence (Gallie et al., 1988)
   5805..6515    +  CDS            FLPo (fragment): nuclear-targeted site-specific recombinase FLPo is a mouse codon-optimized fusion between the SV40 nuclear localization signal and a thermostable version of the Saccharomyces cerevisiae site-specific recombinase FLP. Recombination occurs at FRT sequences.
   6515..6703    +  intron         IV2 intron: modified second intron of the potato ST-LS1 gene (Vancanneyt et al., 1990)
   6701..7292    +  CDS            FLPo (fragment): nuclear-targeted site-specific recombinase FLPo is a mouse codon-optimized fusion between the SV40 nuclear localization signal and a thermostable version of the Saccharomyces cerevisiae site-specific recombinase FLP. Recombination occurs at FRT sequences.
   7327..7501    +  polyA_signal   CaMV poly(A) signal: cauliflower mosaic virus polyadenylation signal
   7602..7947    +  promoter       CaMV 35S promoter: strong constitutive promoter from cauliflower mosaic virus
   7899..7945    +  promoter       minimal CaMV 35S promoter: minimal 35S promoter from cauliflower mosaic virus
   7976..8029    +  misc_feature   TMV Ω: translational enhancer from the tobacco mosaic virus 5'-leader sequence (Gallie et al., 1988)
   8494..8682    +  intron         IV2 intron: modified second intron of the potato ST-LS1 gene (Vancanneyt et al., 1990)
   9835..9859    +  misc_feature   RB T-DNA repeat: right border repeat from nopaline C58 T-DNA
   9956..10587   +  rep_origin     oriV: incP origin of replication
  10678..10782   +  promoter       AmpR promoter: bla
  10783..11577   +  CDS            KanR: aminoglycoside phosphotransferase; aphA-3; confers resistance to kanamycin
  11748..12336   +  rep_origin     ori: high-copy-number ColE1/pMB1/pBR322/pUC origin of replication
  12672..13817   +  CDS            trfA: TRFA_ECOLX - Experimental evidence at protein level: Swiss-Prot protein existence level 1. Also involved in plasmid copy number control, promoting intermolecular coupling of protein bound iterons at oriV, which inhibits replication initiation. From Escherichia coli.
  13966..13990   +  misc_feature   LB T-DNA repeat: left border repeat from nopaline C58 T-DNA
>Addgene plasmid #192421 | LLP762_L2pV1_OR-OCS_TCTP-Flp_s35S-Cre | addgene full sequence | sequence record 378131 | Addgene NGS Result
GTGCCGAATTCGGATCCGGAGTCGACAAAATTTAGAACGAACTTAATTATGATCTCAAATACATTGATAC
ATATCTCATCTAGATCTAGGTTATCATTATGTAAGAAAGTTTTGACGAATATGGCACGACAAAATGGCTA
GACTCGATGTAATTGGTATCTCAACTCAACATTATACTTATACCAAACATTAGTTAGACAAAATTTAAAC
AACTATTTTTTATGTATGCAAGAGTCAGCATATGTATAATTGATTCAGAATCGTTTTGACGAGTTCGGAT
GTAGTAGTAGCCATTATTTAATGTACATACTAATCGTGAATAGTGAATATGATGAAACATTGTATCTTAT
TGTATAAATATCCATAAACACATCATGAAAGACACTTTCTTTCACGGTCTGAATTAATTATGATACAATT
CTAATAGAAAACGAATTAAATTACGTTGAATTGTATGAAATCTAATTGAACAAGCCAACCACGACGACGA
CTAACGTTGCCTGGATTGACTCGGTTTAAGTTAACCACTAAAAAAACGGAGCTGTCATGTAACACGCGGA
TCGAGCAGGTCACAGTCATGAAGCCATCAAAGCAAAAGAACTAATCCAAGGGCTGAGATGATTAATTAGT
TTAAAAATTAGTTAACACGAGGGAAAAGGCTGTCTGACAGCCAGGTCACGTTATCTTTACCTGTGGTCGA
AATGATTCGTGTCTGTCGATTTTAATTATTTTTTTGAAAGGCCGAAAATAAAGTTGTAAGAGATAAACCC
GCCTATATAAATTCATATATTTTCCTCTCCGCTTTGAATACTGTATTTTTACAACAATTACCAACAACAA
CAAAGAAGTTCCTATTCTCTAGAAAGTATAGGAACTTCATAACTTCGTATAGCATACATTATACGAAGTT
ATCTGCTTTAATGAGATATGCGAGAAGCCTATGATCGCATGATATTTGCTTTCAATTCTGTTGTGCACGT
TGTAAAAAACCTGAGCATGTGTAGCTCAGATCCTTACCGCCGGTTTCGGTTCATTCTAATGAATATATCA
CCCGTTACTATCGTATTTTTATGAATAATATTCTCCGTTCAATTTACTGATTGTACCCTACTACTTATAT
GTACAATATTAAAATGAAAACAATATATTGTGCTGAATAGGTTTATAGCGACATCTATGATAGAGCGCCA
CAATAACAAACAATTGCGTTTTATTATTACAAATCCAATTTTAAAAAAAGCGGCAGAACCGGTCAAACCT
AAAAGACTGATTACATAAATCTTATTCAAATTTCAAAAGTGCCCCAGGGGCTAGTATCTACGACACACCG
AGCGGCGAACTAATAACGCTCACTGAAGGGAACTCCGGTTCCCCGCCGGCGCGCATGGGTGAGATTCCTT
GAAGTTGAGTATTGGCCGTCCGCTCTACCGAAAGTTACGGGCACCATTCAACCCGGTCCAGCACGGCGGC
CGGGTAACCGACTTGCTGCCCCGAGAATTATGCAGCATTTTTTTGGTGTATGTGGGCCCCAAATGAAGTG
CAGGTCAAACCTTGACAGTGACGACAAATCGTTGGGCGGGTCCAGGGCGAATTTTGCGACAACATGTCGA
GGCTCAGCAGGAAGTTCCTATTCTCTAGAAAGTATAGGAACTTCATAACTTCGTATAGCATACATTATAC
GAAGTTATCAACAAACAACATTACAATTACTATTTACAATTACAATGACTTCAAAGGTGTATGATCCTGA
GCAGGTAAGTTTCTGCTTCTACCTTTGATATATATATAATAATTATCATTAATTAGTAGTAATATAATAT
TTCAAATATTTTTTTCAAAATAAAAGAATGTAGTATATAGCAATTGCTTTTCTGTAGTTTATAAGTGTGT
ATATTTTAATTTATAACTTTTCTAATATATGACCAAAATTTGTTGATGTGCAGAGAAAAAGAATGATAAC
TGGTCCACAATGGTGGGCAAGATGTAAACAGATGAACGTGCTTGATTCTTTCATTAATTACTACGATTCA
GAAAAGCACGCTGAGAATGCAGTTATCTTTCTTCACGGAAACGCTGCATCTTCATATTTGTGGAGACATG
TTGTGCCTCACATTGAACCAGTGGCTAGGTGTATTATCCCAGATCTTATCGGAATGGGAAAGTCTGGTAA
ATCTGGAAATGGTTCTTACAGACTTTTGGATCATTATAAGTACCTCACAGCTTGGTTCGAACTTCTCAAC
TTACCTAAGAAGATTATTTTCGTTGGACACGATTGGGGTGCTTGCTTGGCATTCCATTACTCATACGAAC
ACCAAGATAAGATCAAAGCTATAGTTCATGCAGAGAGTGTTGTGGATGTGATAGAATCTTGGGATGAGTG
GCCAGATATTGAAGAGGATATTGCTTTGATCAAGTCTGAAGAGGGAGAAAAGATGGTTCTCGAAAATAAC
TTTTTCGTGGAAACTATGCTTCCTTCAAAGATTATGAGAAAATTGGAACCAGAAGAGTTTGCTGCATATC
TCGAACCTTTCAAGGAAAAAGGAGAGGTTAGAAGGCCAACACTCAGTTGGCCTAGGGAAATACCATTAGT
TAAGGGAGGTAAACCTGATGTTGTGCAGATCGTGAGAAATTATAACGCTTACCTTAGGGCATCAGATGAT
TTGCCTAAGATGTTCATCGAGTCAGATCCAGGATTTTTCAGTAATGCTATAGTTGAAGGTGCAAAGAAAT
TTCCAAACACCGAGTTCGTTAAGGTGAAAGGATTGCATTTCTCACAAGAAGATGCTCCTGATGAGATGGG
AAAGTATATTAAGTCTTTTGTTGAAAGAGTGCTCAAAAACGAGCAGGGTTCTCGATCTGATGCTTCTGAA
GTAACGTCAACAAGCTCCCAGTCTGAGGTATGCACAGTGGAAACGCCAGGTTGTGTTGGTTCTTAAGCTT
CTCTAGCTAGAGTCGATCGACAAGCTCGAGTTTCTCCATAATAATGTGTGAGTAGTTCCCAGATAAGGGA
ATTAGGGTTCCTATAGGGTTTCGCTCATGTGTTGAGCATATAAGAAACCCTTAGTATGTATTTGTATTTG
TAAAATACTTCTATCAATAAAATTTCTAATTCCTAAAACCAAAATCCAGTACTAAAATCCAGATCGCTGC
AAGAATTCAAGCTTGGAGCCAACACTCGAATCCCCACCCGTTGGACCAAACCCGGCTCATTAAGCGTCGG
TTCAGATTTATTTCCTTTATTTAAAAAAAAGGAAAGGGTAAAAAATAGAAAATTGGAAACAGTTAAAGCC
CAAAATTGTAATTTACCGAGAATTGTAAATTTACCTGAAAACCCTACGCTATAGTTTCGACTATAAATAC
CAAACTTAGGACCTCACTTCAGAATCCCCTCGTCGCTGCGTCTCTCTCCCGCAACCTTCGATTTTCGTTT
ATTCGCATCCATCGGAGAGAGAAAACAATCAATAAGCGACCTACTACAAACAAGTAAGTAAGAGAAAAAC
CAAAAGAAGAAGAGAAACAACAAGAAGAAGTAATGGAGGACGCCAAAAACATAAAGAAAGGCCCGGCGCC
ATTCTATCCTCTAGAGGATGGAACCGCTGGAGAGCAACTGCATAAGGCTATGAAGAGATACGCCCTGGTT
CCTGGAACAATTGCTTTTACAGATGCACATATCGAGGTGAACATCACGTACGCGGAATACTTCGAAATGT
CCGTTCGGTTGGCAGAAGCTATGAAACGATATGGGCTGAATACAAATCACAGAATCGTCGTATGCAGTGA
AAACTCTCTTCAATTCTTTATGCCGGTGTTGGGCGCGTTATTTATCGGAGTTGCAGTTGCGCCCGCGAAC
GACATTTATAATGAACGTGAATTGCTCAACAGTATGAACATTTCGCAGCCTACCGTAGTGTTTGTTTCCA
AAAAGGGGTTGCAAAAAATTTTGAACGTGCAAAAAAAATTACCAATAATCCAGAAAATTATTATCATGGA
TTCTAAAACGGATTACCAGGGATTTCAGTCGATGTACACGTTCGTCACATCTCATCTACCTCCCGGTTTT
AATGAATACGATTTTGTACCAGAGTCCTTTGATCGTGACAAAACAATTGCACTGATAATGAATTCCTCTG
GATCTACTGGGTTACCTAAGGGTGTGGCCCTTCCGCATAGAACTGCCTGCGTCAGATTCTCGCATGCCAG
AGATCCTATTTTTGGCAATCAAATCATTCCGGATACTGCGATTTTAAGTGTTGTTCCATTCCATCACGGT
TTTGGAATGTTTACTACACTCGGATATTTGATATGTGGATTTCGAGTCGTCTTAATGTATAGATTTGAAG
AAGAGCTGTTTTTACGATCCCTTCAGGATTACAAAATTCAAAGTGCGTTGCTAGTACCAACCCTATTTTC
ATTCTTCGCCAAAAGCACTCTGATTGACAAATACGATTTATCTAATTTACACGAAATTGCTTCTGGGGGC
GCACCTCTTTCGAAAGAAGTCGGGGAAGCGGTTGCAAAACGCTTCCATCTTCCAGGGATACGACAAGGAT
ATGGGCTCACTGAGACTACATCAGCTATTCTGATTACACCCGAGGGGGATGATAAACCGGGCGCGGTCGG
TAAAGTTGTTCCATTTTTTGAAGCGAAGGTTGTGGATCTGGATACCGGGAAAACGCTGGGCGTTAATCAG
AGAGGCGAATTATGTGTCAGAGGACCTATGATTATGTCCGGTTATGTAAACAATCCGGAAGCGACCAACG
CCTTGATTGACAAGGATGGATGGCTACATTCTGGAGACATAGCTTACTGGGACGAGGACGAACACTTCTT
CATAGTTGACCGCTTGAAGTCTTTAATTAAATACAAAGGATATCAGGTGGCCCCCGCTGAATTGGAATCG
ATATTGTTACAACACCCCAACATCTTCGACGCGGGCGTGGCAGGTCTGCCCGACGATGACGCCGGTGAAC
TTCCCGCCGCCGTTGTTGTTTTGGAGCACGGAAAGACGATGACGGAAAAAGAGATCGTGGATTACGTCGC
CAGTCAAGTAACAACCGCGAAAAAGTTGCGCGGAGGAGTTGTGTTTGTGGACGAAGTACCGAAAGGTCTT
ACCGGAAAACTCGACGCAAGAAAAATCAGAGAGATCCTCATAAAGGCCAAGAAGGGCGGAAAGTCCAAAT
TGTAAGCTTGATCCCCCGTCGACAGCTAGCTATATCATCAATTTATGTATTACACATAATATCGCACTCA
GTCTTTCATCTACGGCAATGTACCAGCTGATATAATCAGTTATTGAAATATTTCTGAATTTAAACTTGCA
TCAATAAATTTATGTTTTTGCTTGGACTATAATACCTGACTTGTTATTTTATCAATAAATATTTAAACTA
TATTTCTTTCAAGATCGCTACTAGAATTCGAGCTCGGAGCCAACACTCGAATCCCCACCCGTTGGACCAA
ACCCGGCTCATTAAGCGTCGGTTCAGATTTATTTCCTTTATTTAAAAAAAAGGAAAGGGTAAAAAATAGA
AAATTGGAAACAGTTAAAGCCCAAAATTGTAATTTACCGAGAATTGTAAATTTACCTGAAAACCCTACGC
TATAGTTTCGACTATAAATACCAAACTTAGGACCTCACTTCAGAATCCCCTCGTCGCTGCGTCTCTCTCC
CGCAACCTTCGATTTTCGTTTATTCGCATCCATCGGAGAGAGAAAACAATCAATAAGCGACCTACTGTAT
TTTTACAACAATTACCAACAACAACAAACAACAAACAACATTACAATTACTATTTACAATTACAATGGCT
CCTAAGAAGAAGAGGAAGGTGATGAGCCAGTTCGACATCCTGTGCAAGACCCCCCCCAAGGTGCTGGTGC
GGCAGTTCGTGGAGAGATTCGAGAGGCCCAGCGGCGAGAAGATCGCCAGCTGTGCCGCCGAGCTGACCTA
CCTGTGCTGGATGATCACCCACAACGGCACCGCCATCAAGAGGGCCACCTTCATGAGCTACAACACCATC
ATCAGCAACAGCCTGAGCTTCGACATCGTGAACAAGAGCCTGCAGTTCAAGTACAAGACCCAGAAGGCCA
CCATCCTGGAGGCCAGCCTGAAGAAGCTGATCCCCGCCTGGGAGTTCACCATCATCCCTTACAACGGCCA
GAAGCACCAGAGCGACATCACCGACATCGTGTCCAGCCTGCAGCTGCAGTTCGAGAGCAGCGAGGAGGCC
GACAAGGGCAACAGCCACAGCAAGAAGATGCTGAAGGCCCTGCTGTCCGAGGGCGAGAGCATCTGGGAGA
TCACCGAGAAGATCCTGAACAGCTTCGAGTACACCAGCAGGTTCACCAAGACCAAGACCCTGTACCAGTT
CCTGTTCCTGGCCACATTCATCAACTGCGGCAGGTTCAGCGACATCAAGAACGTGGACCCCAAGAGCTTC
AAGCTGGTGCAGAACAAGTACCTGGGCGTGATCATTCAGTGCCTGGTGACCGAGACTAAGACAAGCGTGT
CCAGGTAAGTTTCTGCTTCTACCTTTGATATATATATAATAATTATCATTAATTAGTAGTAATATAATAT
TTCAAATATTTTTTTCAAAATAAAAGAATGTAGTATATAGCAATTGCTTTTCTGTAGTTTATAAGTGTGT
ATATTTTAATTTATAACTTTTCTAATATATGACCAAAATTTGTTGATGTGCAGGCACATCTACTTTTTCA
GCGCCAGAGGCAGGATCGACCCCCTGGTGTACCTGGACGAGTTCCTGAGGAACAGCGAGCCCGTGCTGAA
GAGAGTGAACAGGACCGGCAACAGCAGCAGCAACAAGCAGGAGTACCAGCTGCTGAAGGACAACCTGGTG
CGCAGCTACAACAAGGCCCTGAAGAAGAACGCCCCCTACCCCATCTTCGCTATCAAGAACGGCCCTAAGA
GCCACATCGGCAGGCACCTGATGACCAGCTTTCTGAGCATGAAGGGCCTGACCGAGCTGACAAACGTGGT
GGGCAACTGGAGCGACAAGAGGGCCTCCGCCGTGGCCAGGACCACCTACACCCACCAGATCACCGCCATC
CCCGACCACTACTTCGCCCTGGTGTCCAGGTACTACGCCTACGACCCCATCAGCAAGGAGATGATCGCCC
TGAAGGACGAGACTAACCCCATCGAGGAGTGGCAGCACATCGAGCAGCTGAAGGGCAGCGCCGAGGGCAG
CATCAGATACCCCGCCTGGAACGGCATCATCAGCCAGGAGGTGCTGGACTACCTGAGCAGCTACATCAAC
AGGCGGATCTGAGCTTCTCTAGCTAGAGTCGATCGACAAGCTCGAGTTTCTCCATAATAATGTGTGAGTA
GTTCCCAGATAAGGGAATTAGGGTTCCTATAGGGTTTCGCTCATGTGTTGAGCATATAAGAAACCCTTAG
TATGTATTTGTATTTGTAAAATACTTCTATCAATAAAATTTCTAATTCCTAAAACCAAAATCCAGTACTA
AAATCCAGATCGCTTTACGAATTCCCATGGGGAGGTCAACATGGTGGAGCACGACACTCTGGTCTACTCC
AAAAATGTCAAAGATACAGTCTCAGAAGATCAAAGGGCTATTGAGACTTTTCAACAAAGGATAATTTCGG
GAAACCTCCTCGGATTCCATTGCCCAGCTATCTGTCACTTCATCGAAAGGACAGTAGAAAAGGAAGGTGG
CTCCTACAAATGCCATCATTGCGATAAAGGAAAGGCTATCATTCAAGATCTCTCTGCCGACAGTGGTCCC
AAAGATGGACCCCCACCCACGAGGAGCATCGTGGAAAAAGAAGAGGTTCCAACCACGTCTACAAAGCAAG
TGGATTGATGTGACATCTCCACTGACGTAAGGGATGACGCACAATCCCACTATCCTTCGCAAGACCCTTC
CTCTATATAAGGAAGTTCATTTCATTTGGAGAGGACACGCTCGAGTATAAGAGCTCATTTTTACAACAAT
TACCAACAACAACAAACAACAAACAACATTACAATTACATTTACAATTATCGATACAATGGTGCCCAAGA
AGAAGAGGAAAGTCTCCAACCTGCTGACTGTGCACCAAAACCTGCCTGCCCTCCCTGTGGATGCCACCTC
TGATGAAGTCAGGAAGAACCTGATGGACATGTTCAGGGACAGGCAGGCCTTCTCTGAACACACCTGGAAG
ATGCTCCTGTCTGTGTGCAGATCCTGGGCTGCCTGGTGCAAGCTGAACAACAGGAAATGGTTCCCTGCTG
AACCTGAGGATGTGAGGGACTACCTCCTGTACCTGCAAGCCAGAGGCCTGGCTGTGAAAACCATCCAACA
GCACCTGGGCCAGCTCAACATGCTGCACAGGAGATCTGGCCTGCCTCGCCCTTCTGACTCCAATGCTGTG
TCCCTGGTGATGAGGAGAATCAGAAAGGAGAATGTGGATGCTGGGGAGAGAGCCAAGCAGGCCCTGGCCT
TTGAACGCACTGACTTTGACCAGGTAAGTTTCTGCTTCTACCTTTGATATATATATAATAATTATCATTA
ATTAGTAGTAATATAATATTTCAAATATTTTTTTCAAAATAAAAGAATGTAGTATATAGCAATTGCTTTT
CTGTAGTTTATAAGTGTGTATATTTTAATTTATAACTTTTCTAATATATGACCAAAATTTGTTGATGTGC
AGGTCAGATCCCTGATGGAGAACTCTGACAGATGCCAGGACATCAGGAACCTGGCCTTCCTGGGCATTGC
CTACAACACCCTGCTGCGCATTGCCGAAATTGCCAGAATCAGAGTGAAGGACATCTCCCGCACCGATGGT
GGGAGAATGCTGATCCACATTGGCAGGACCAAGACCCTGGTGTCCACAGCTGGTGTGGAGAAGGCCCTGT
CCCTGGGGGTTACCAAGCTGGTGGAGAGATGGATCTCTGTGTCTGGTGTGGCTGATGACCCCAACAACTA
CCTGTTCTGCCGGGTCAGAAAGAATGGTGTGGCTGCCCCTTCTGCCACCTCCCAACTGTCCACCCGGGCC
CTGGAAGGGATCTTTGAGGCCACCCACCGCCTGATCTATGGTGCCAAGGATGACTCTGGGCAGAGATACC
TGGCCTGGTCTGGCCACTCTGCCAGAGTGGGTGCTGCCAGGGACATGGCCAGGGCTGGTGTGTCCATCCC
TGAAATCATGCAGGCTGGTGGCTGGACCAATGTGAACATTGTGATGAACTACATCAGAAACCTGGACTCT
GAGACTGGGGCCATGGTGAGGCTGCTCGAGGATGGGGACTGAGCTTGCTCTCAAGATCAAAGGCTTAAAA
AGCTGGGGTTTTATGAATGGGATCAAAGTTTCTTTTTTTCTTTTATATTTGCTTCTCCATTTGTTTGTTT
CATTTCCCTTTTTGTTTTCGTTTCTATGATGCACTTGTGTGTGACAAACTCTCTGGGTTTTTACTTACGT
CTGCGTTTCAAAAAAAAAAACCGCTTTCGTTTTGCGTTTTAGTCCCATTGTTTTGTAGCTCTGAGTGATC
GAATTGATGCCTCTTTATTCCTTTTGTTCCCTATAATTTCTTTCAAAACTCAGAAGAAAAACCTTGAAAC
TCTTTGCAATGTTAATATAAGTATTGTATAAGATTTTTATTGATTTGGTTATTAGTCTTACTTTTGCTAC
CTCCATCTTCACTTGGAACTGATATTCTGAATAGTTAAAGCGTTACATGTGTTCCATTCACAAATGAACT
TAAACTAGCACAAAGTCAGATATTTTAAGATCGCACCATTTCGCTCAGAGAGGATGCACATGTGACCGAG
GGACACGAAGTGATCCGTTTAAACTATCAGTGTTTGACAGGATATATTGGCGGGTAAACCTAAGAGAAAA
GAGCGTTTATTAGAATAATCGGATATTTAAAAGGGCGTGAAAAGGTTTATCCGTTCGTCCATTTGTATGT
GCCAGCCGCCTTTGCGACGCTCACCGGGCTGGTTGCCCTCGCCGCTGGGCTGGCGGCCGTCTATGGCCCT
GCAAACGCGCCAGAAACGCCGTCGAAGCCGTGTGCGAGACACCGCGGCCGCCGGCGTTGTGGATACCTCG
CGGAAAACTTGGCCCTCACTGACAGATGAGGGGCGGACGTTGACACTTGAGGGGCCGACTCACCCGGCGC
GGCGTTGACAGATGAGGGGCAGGCTCGATTTCGGCCGGCGACGTGGAGCTGGCCAGCCTCGCAAATCGGC
GAAAACGCCTGATTTTACGCGAGTTTCCCACAGATGATGTGGACAAGCCTGGGGATAAGTGCCCTGCGGT
ATTGACACTTGAGGGGCGCGACTACTGACAGATGAGGGGCGCGATCCTTGACACTTGAGGGGCAGAGTGC
TGACAGATGAGGGGCGCACCTATTGACATTTGAGGGGCTGTCCACAGGCAGAAAATCCAGCATTTGCAAG
GGTTTCCGCCCGTTTTTCGGCCACCGCTAACCTGTCTTTTAACCTGCTTTTAAACCAATATTTATAAACC
TTGTTTTTAACCAGGGCTGCGCCCTGTGCGCGTGACCGCGCACGCCGAAGGGGGGTGCCCCCCCTTCTCG
AACCCTCCCGGCCCGCTAACGCGGGCCTCCCATCCCCCCAGGGGCTGCGCCCCTCGGCCGCGAACGGCCT
CACCCCAAAAATGGCAGCGCTGGCCAATTCCCGAGTGCGCGGAACCCCTATTTGTTTATTTTTCTAAATA
CATTCAAATATGTATCCGCTCATGAGACAATAACCCTGATAAATGCTTCAATAATATTGAAAAAGGAAGA
GTATGGCTAAAATGAGAATATCACCGGAATTGAAAAAACTGATCGAAAAATACCGCTGCGTAAAAGATAC
GGAAGGAATGTCTCCTGCTAAGGTATATAAGCTGGTGGGAGAAAATGAAAACCTATATTTAAAAATGACG
GACAGCCGGTATAAAGGGACCACCTATGATGTGGAACGGGAAAAGGACATGATGCTATGGCTGGAAGGAA
AGCTGCCTGTTCCAAAGGTCCTGCACTTTGAACGGCATGATGGCTGGAGCAATCTGCTCATGAGTGAGGC
CGATGGCGTCCTTTGCTCGGAAGAGTATGAAGATGAACAAAGCCCTGAAAAGATTATCGAGCTGTATGCG
GAGTGCATCAGGCTCTTTCACTCCATCGACATATCGGATTGTCCCTATACGAATAGCTTAGACAGCCGCT
TAGCCGAATTGGATTACTTACTGAATAACGATCTGGCCGATGTGGATTGCGAAAACTGGGAAGAGGACAC
TCCATTTAAAGATCCGCGCGAGCTGTATGATTTTTTAAAGACGGAAAAGCCCGAAGAGGAACTTGTCTTT
TCCCACGGCGACCTGGGAGACAGCAACATCTTTGTGAAAGATGGCAAAGTAAGTGGCTTTATTGATCTTG
GGAGAAGCGGCAGGGCGGACAAGTGGTATGACATTGCCTTCTGCGTCCGGTCGCTCAGGGAGGATATCGG
GGAAGAACAGTATGTCGAGCTATTTTTTGACTTACTGGGGATCAAGCCTGATTGGGAGAAAATAAAATAT
TATATTTTACTGGATGAATTGTTTTAGCTGTCAGACCAAGTTTACTCATATATACTTTAGATTGATTTAA
AACTTCATTTTTAATTTAAAAGGATCTAGGTGAAGATCCTTTTTGATAATCTCATGACCAAAATCCCTTA
ACGTGAGTTTTCGTTCCACTGAGCGTCAGACCCCGTAGAAAAGATCAAAGGATCTTCTTGAGATCCTTTT
TTTCTGCGCGTAATCTGCTGCTTGCAAACAAAAAAACCACCGCTACCAGCGGTGGTTTGTTTGCCGGATC
AAGAGCTACCAACTCTTTTTCCGAAGGTAACTGGCTTCAGCAGAGCGCAGATACCAAATACTGTTCTTCT
AGTGTAGCCGTAGTTAGGCCACCACTTCAAGAACTCTGTAGCACCGCCTACATACCTCGCTCTGCTAATC
CTGTTACCAGTGGCTGCTGCCAGTGGCGATAAGTCGTGTCTTACCGGGTTGGACTCAAGACGATAGTTAC
CGGATAAGGCGCAGCGGTCGGGCTGAACGGGGGGTTCGTGCACACAGCCCAGCTTGGAGCGAACGACCTA
CACCGAACTGAGATACCTACAGCGTGAGCTATGAGAAAGCGCCACGCTTCCCGAAGGGAGAAAGGCGGAC
AGGTATCCGGTAAGCGGCAGGGTCGGAACAGGAGAGCGCACGAGGGAGCTTCCAGGGGGAAACGCCTGGT
ATCTTTATAGTCCTGTCGGGTTTCGCCACCTCTGACTTGAGCGTCGATTTTTGTGATGCTCGTCAGGGGG
GCGGAGCCTATGGAAAAACGCCAGCAACGCGGCCTTTTTACGGTTCCTGGCAGATCCTAGATGTGGCGCA
ACGATGCCGGCGACAAGCAGGAGCGCACCGACTTCTTCCGCATCAAGTGTTTTGGCTCTCAGGCCGAGGC
CCACGGCAAGTATTTGGGCAAGGGGTCGCTGGTATTCGTGCAGGGCAAGATTCGGAATACCAAGTACGAG
AAGGACGGCCAGACGGTCTACGGGACCGACTTCATTGCCGATAAGGTGGATTATCTGGACACCAAGGCAC
CAGGCGGGTCAAATCAGGAATAAGGGCACATTGCCCCGGCGTGAGTCGGGGCAATCCCGCAAGGAGGGTG
AATGAATCGGACGTTTGACCGGAAGGCATACAGGCAAGAACTGATCGACGCGGGGTTTTCCGCCGAGGAT
GCCGAAACCATCGCAAGCCGCACCGTCATGCGTGCGCCCCGCGAAACCTTCCAGTCCGTCGGCTCGATGG
TCCAGCAAGCTACGGCCAAGATCGAGCGCGACAGCGTGCAACTGGCTCCCCCTGCCCTGCCCGCGCCATC
GGCCGCCGTGGAGCGTTCGCGTCGTCTTGAACAGGAGGCGGCAGGTTTGGCGAAGTCGATGACCATCGAC
ACGCGAGGAACTATGACGACCAAGAAGCGAAAAACCGCCGGCGAGGACCTGGCAAAACAGGTCAGCGAGG
CCAAGCAGGCCGCGTTGCTGAAACACACGAAGCAGCAGATCAAGGAAATGCAGCTTTCCTTGTTCGATAT
TGCGCCGTGGCCGGACACGATGCGAGCGATGCCAAACGACACGGCCCGCTCTGCCCTGTTCACCACGCGC
AACAAGAAAATCCCGCGCGAGGCGCTGCAAAACAAGGTCATTTTCCACGTCAACAAGGACGTGAAGATCA
CCTACACCGGCGTCGAGCTGCGGGCCGACGATGACGAACTGGTGTGGCAGCAGGTGTTGGAGTACGCGAA
GCGCACCCCTATCGGCGAGCCGATCACCTTCACGTTCTACGAGCTTTGCCAGGACCTGGGCTGGTCGATC
AATGGCCGGTATTACACGAAGGCCGAGGAATGCCTGTCGCGCCTACAGGCGACGGCGATGGGCTTCACGT
CCGACCGCGTTGGGCACCTGGAATCGGTGTCGCTGCTGCACCGCTTCCGCGTCCTGGACCGTGGCAAGAA
AACGTCCCGTTGCCAGGTCCTGATCGACGAGGAAATCGTCGTGCTGTTTGCTGGCGACCACTACACGAAA
TTCATATGGGAGAAGTACCGCAAGCTGTCGCCGACGGCCCGACGGATGTTCGACTATTTCAGCTCGCACC
GGGAGCCGTACCCGCTCAAGCTGGAAACCTTCCGCCTCATGTGCGGATCGGATTCCACCCGCGTGAAGAA
GTGGCGCGAGCAGGTCGGCGAAGCCTGCGAAGAGTTGCGAGGCAGCGGCCTGGTGGAACACGCCTGGGTC
AATGATGACCTGGTGCATTGCAAACGCTAGGGCCTTGTGGGGTCAGTTCCGGCTGGGGGTTCAGCAGCCC
CTGCTCGGATCTGTTGGACCGGACAGTAGTCATGGTTGATGGGCTGCCTGTATCGAGTGGTGATTTTGTG
CCGAGCTGCCGGTCGGGGAGCTGTTGGCTGGCTGGTGGCAGGATATATTGTGGTGTAAACAAATTGACGC
TTAGACAACTTAATAACACATTGCGGACGTTTTTAATGTACTGGGGTTGAACACTCT
